Addgene plasmid #119076: pVC-Ds-DrU6a:sgRNA-MS2-Ds
Purpose: To clone sgRNA spacer sequence for microinjections. This sgRNA tracrRNA contains 2x MS2 stem loops
Depositing lab: Tatjana Sauka-Spengler. Depositing organization: University of Oxford. Publication: Ac/Ds transposition for CRISPR/dCas9-SID4x epigenome modulation in zebrafish. Chong-Morrison V, Mayes S, Simoes FC, Senanayake U, Carroll DS, Riley PR, Wilson SW, Sauka-Spengler T. Biol Open. 2023 Jun 15;12(6):bio059995. doi: 10.1242/bio.059995. Epub 2023 Jun 27. PubMed 37367831.
Backbone
  Vector backbone: Unknown
  Backbone size w/o insert (bp): 3565
  Total vector size (bp): 4141
  Vector type: Bacterial Expression
Growth in bacteria
  Bacterial resistance: Ampicillin, 100 μg/mL
  Growth temperature: 37°C
  Growth strain: DH5alpha
  Copy number: High Copy
Gene/Insert
  Gene/Insert name: U6a:2xMS2-sgRNA
  Species: D. rerio (zebrafish)
  Insert size (bp): 576
  Promoter: Zebrafish U6a promoter
  Cloning method: Gibson Cloning
  Sequencing primers: 5′ TAATACGACTCACTATAGG
Resource information
  A portion of this plasmid was derived from a plasmid made by: U6a:sgRNA sequence from pU6a:sgRNA#1 (Addgene #64245). MS2 stem loop sequence from Konermann, Brigham et al. 2014.
Terms and licenses: Academic/Nonprofit Terms; Industry Terms: Not Available to Industry
Depositor comments: Please visit https://www.biorxiv.org/content/10.1101/450684v2 for bioRxiv preprint.
How to cite: pVC-Ds-DrU6a:sgRNA-MS2-Ds was a gift from Tatjana Sauka-Spengler (Addgene plasmid # 119076 ; http://n2t.net/addgene:119076 ; RRID:Addgene_119076)
