[The description below was written by a language model from this plasmid's Addgene catalogue record and pLannotate feature annotations shown in this document.]
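Description:
pVC-Ds-DrU6a:sgRNA-MS2-Ds is a small (about 4.1 kb) high-copy plasmid for cloning a guide RNA spacer and delivering the resulting sgRNA cassette into zebrafish embryos by microinjection. The backbone is recorded as unknown, but the annotated features point to a standard pUC/Bluescript-style cloning vector. These include a ColE1/pUC origin, an f1 origin, an ampicillin resistance gene with its own promoter, remnants of the lac promoter/operator and lacZα region, and flanking T3 and T7 promoters. It is propagated in E. coli under ampicillin selection. The catalogue lists it as a bacterial expression vector, although its payload is meant to function in fish.

The 576 bp insert, assembled by Gibson cloning, places an sgRNA under the zebrafish U6a promoter, an RNA polymerase III promoter suited to small RNA transcription. The promoter itself is not picked up in the feature table. The table does show the Streptococcus pyogenes Cas9 guide scaffold on the reverse strand, split into fragments by two MS2 stem loops. These hairpins bind the bacteriophage MS2 coat protein, so effector domains fused to that protein can be recruited to a Cas9 or dCas9 target site through the guide RNA.

The name indicates that the cassette is flanked by Ds elements of the maize Ac/Ds transposon system, and a short maize-derived match in the annotation is consistent with this, though the Ds ends are not explicitly annotated. With Ac transposase, such ends would allow genomic integration of the cassette. The associated work applies Ac/Ds transposition to CRISPR/dCas9-based epigenome modulation in zebrafish.
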