Features (pLannotate 1.2.2; 16 found; start..end, strand, type, name):
    436..455     -  misc_RNA       gRNA scaffold (fragment): guide RNA scaffold for the Streptococcus pyogenes CRISPR/Cas9 system
    466..484     -  misc_RNA       MS2 stem loop: stem loop that binds the bacteriophage MS2 coat protein
    489..525     -  misc_RNA       gRNA scaffold (fragment): guide RNA scaffold for the Streptococcus pyogenes CRISPR/Cas9 system
    536..554     -  misc_RNA       MS2 stem loop: stem loop that binds the bacteriophage MS2 coat protein
   1033..1083    +  CDS            YAC9_MAIZE (fragment): Protein predicted: Swiss-Prot protein existence level 4. From Zea mays (Maize).
   1297..1315    -  promoter       T7 promoter: promoter for bacteriophage T7 RNA polymerase
   1323..1478    +  CDS            lacZα (fragment): LacZα fragment of β-galactosidase; lacZ fragment
   1483..1911    +  rep_origin     f1 ori (sequence partly withheld): f1 bacteriophage origin of replication; arrow indicates direction of (+) strand synthesis
   1964..2068    +  promoter       AmpR promoter: bla
   2069..2929    +  CDS            AmpR: β-lactamase; bla; confers resistance to ampicillin, carbenicillin, and related antibiotics
   3100..3688    +  rep_origin     ori: high-copy-number ColE1/pMB1/pBR322/pUC origin of replication
   3871..3963    +  CDS            lacI (fragment): lac repressor; lacI; The lac repressor binds to the lac operator to inhibit transcription in E. coli. This inhibition can be relieved by adding lactose or isopropyl-β-D-thiogalactopyranoside (IPTG).
   3976..3997    +  protein_bind   CAP binding site: CAP binding activates transcription in the presence of cAMP. E. coli catabolite activator protein
   4012..4042    +  promoter       lac promoter: promoter for the E. coli lac operon
   4050..4066    +  protein_bind   lac operator: The lac repressor binds to the lac operator to inhibit transcription in E. coli. This inhibition can be relieved by adding lactose or isopropyl-β-D-thiogalactopyranoside (IPTG). lac repressor encoded by lacI
   4111..4129    +  promoter       T3 promoter: promoter for bacteriophage T3 RNA polymerase
>Addgene plasmid #119076 | pVC-Ds-DrU6a:sgRNA-MS2-Ds | addgene full sequence | sequence record 234737 | Addgene NGS Result
TCCCCGACTAGGGATGAAAACGGTCGGTAACGGTCGGTAAAATACCTCTACCGTTTTCATTTTCATATTT
AACTTGCGGGACGGAAACGAAAACGGGATATACCGGTAACGAAAACGAACGGGATAAATACGGTAATCGA
AAACCGATACGATCCGGTCGGGTTAAAGTCGAAATCGGACGGGAACCGGTATTTTTGTTCGGTAAAATCA
CACATGAAAACATATATTCAAAACTTAAAAACAAATATAAAAAATTGTAAACACAAGTCTTAATTAAACA
TAGATAAAATCCATATAAATCTGGAGCACACATAGTTTAATGTAGCACATAAGTGATAAGTCTTGGGCTC
TTGGCTAACATAAGAAGCCATATAAGTCTACTTCTAGACCATGGGAATTCGATATCTGCTTCGCCGCAAG
CTTGCTAGCAAAAAAGCACCGACTCGGTGCCACTTGGCCCTGCAGACATGGGTGATCCTCATGTTGGCCA
AGTTGATAACGGACTAGCCTTATTTTAACTTGCTAGGCCCTGCAGACATGGGTGATCCTCATGTTGGCCT
AGCTCTAAAACAGAGACGGTCGACAGTCTGCAGTGTCGTCTCTCGAACCAAGAGCTGGAGGGAGAGCTAT
ATATACCAGGGACTTCTGGGTATGTTTTTGGGAGGTGGTGAGTGACTAAACCACTTATTCAGCTCCCTTA
GATCAAGTCTGACCCTATATCATGGTGACATAAACCTGCAAACTGATAAAACCTGAAAGATCTCAAATCC
AGAGTTTGTGTGAGGGATTACCGTGGTAATTTTCAAACTGTAAAGCATATGCAAAATTATCTGGTCTTGG
CTTGAGTGATTGGGTGTCTCGGTGTGATGCAGGGACGTTTTCAGTGACGTGTCCTTCTCCCTCCCCCACA
GGCATGCGCAGAACATTTCCCCCCTCCTTGAAGACCAGAACAAAAGACGCCGAGAGCAGGAAACTCGTCT
TACTGAATGACCGAGGCTGGAGAAATACGTAAACTCGAGTCGAGGGATCTGTTGCAGTCATCCCGAATTA
GAAAATACGGTAACGAAACGGGATCATCCCGATTAAAAACGGGATCCCGGTGAAACGGTCGGGAAACTAG
CTCTACCGTTTCCGTTTCCGTTTACCGTTTTGTATATCCCGTTTCCGTTCCGTTTTCGTTTTTTACCTCG
GGTTCGAAATCGATCGGGATAAAACTAACAAAATCGGTTATACGATAACGGTCGGTACGGGATTTTCCCA
TCCTACTTTCATCCCTGCGTCGGGTACCCAATTCGCCCTATAGTGAGTCGTATTACGCGCGCTCACTGGC
CGTCGTTTTACAACGTCGTGACTGGGAAAACCCTGGCGTTACCCAACTTAATCGCCTTGCAGCACATCCC
CCTTTCGCCAGCTGGCGTAATAGCGAAGAGGCCCGCACCGATCGCCCTTCCCAACAGTTGCGCAGCCTGA
ATGGCGAATGGG
[124 nt withheld, positions 1483-1606]
C
[91 nt withheld, positions 1608-1698]
A
[49 nt withheld, positions 1700-1748]
CCTTTGACGTTGGAGTCCACGTTCTTT
[37 nt withheld, positions 1776-1812]
ACCCTATCTCGGTCTATTCTTTTGATTTATAAGGGATTTTGCCGATTTCGGCCTATTGGTTAAAAAATGA
GCTGATTTAACAAAAATTTAACGCGAATTTTAACAAAATATTAACGCTTACAATTTAGGTGGCACTTTTC
GGGGAAATGTGCGCGGAACCCCTATTTGTTTATTTTTCTAAATACATTCAAATATGTATCCGCTCATGAG
ACAATAACCCTGATAAATGCTTCAATAATATTGAAAAAGGAAGAGTATGAGTATTCAACATTTCCGTGTC
GCCCTTATTCCCTTTTTTGCGGCATTTTGCCTTCCTGTTTTTGCTCACCCAGAAACGCTGGTGAAAGTAA
AAGATGCTGAAGATCAGTTGGGTGCACGAGTGGGTTACATCGAACTGGATCTCAACAGCGGTAAGATCCT
TGAGAGTTTTCGCCCCGAAGAACGTTTTCCAATGATGAGCACTTTTAAAGTTCTGCTATGTGGCGCGGTA
TTATCCCGTATTGACGCCGGGCAAGAGCAACTCGGTCGCCGCATACACTATTCTCAGAATGACTTGGTTG
AGTACTCACCAGTCACAGAAAAGCATCTTACGGATGGCATGACAGTAAGAGAATTATGCAGTGCTGCCAT
AACCATGAGTGATAACACTGCGGCCAACTTACTTCTGACAACGATCGGAGGACCGAAGGAGCTAACCGCT
TTTTTGCACAACATGGGGGATCATGTAACTCGCCTTGATCGTTGGGAACCGGAGCTGAATGAAGCCATAC
CAAACGACGAGCGTGACACCACGATGCCTGTAGCAATGGCAACAACGTTGCGCAAACTATTAACTGGCGA
ACTACTTACTCTAGCTTCCCGGCAACAATTAATAGACTGGATGGAGGCGGATAAAGTTGCAGGACCACTT
CTGCGCTCGGCCCTTCCGGCTGGCTGGTTTATTGCTGATAAATCTGGAGCCGGTGAGCGTGGGTCTCGCG
GTATCATTGCAGCACTGGGGCCAGATGGTAAGCCCTCCCGTATCGTAGTTATCTACACGACGGGGAGTCA
GGCAACTATGGATGAACGAAATAGACAGATCGCTGAGATAGGTGCCTCACTGATTAAGCATTGGTAACTG
TCAGACCAAGTTTACTCATATATACTTTAGATTGATTTAAAACTTCATTTTTAATTTAAAAGGATCTAGG
TGAAGATCCTTTTTGATAATCTCATGACCAAAATCCCTTAACGTGAGTTTTCGTTCCACTGAGCGTCAGA
CCCCGTAGAAAAGATCAAAGGATCTTCTTGAGATCCTTTTTTTCTGCGCGTAATCTGCTGCTTGCAAACA
AAAAAACCACCGCTACCAGCGGTGGTTTGTTTGCCGGATCAAGAGCTACCAACTCTTTTTCCGAAGGTAA
CTGGCTTCAGCAGAGCGCAGATACCAAATACTGTTCTTCTAGTGTAGCCGTAGTTAGGCCACCACTTCAA
GAACTCTGTAGCACCGCCTACATACCTCGCTCTGCTAATCCTGTTACCAGTGGCTGCTGCCAGTGGCGAT
AAGTCGTGTCTTACCGGGTTGGACTCAAGACGATAGTTACCGGATAAGGCGCAGCGGTCGGGCTGAACGG
GGGGTTCGTGCACACAGCCCAGCTTGGAGCGAACGACCTACACCGAACTGAGATACCTACAGCGTGAGCT
ATGAGAAAGCGCCACGCTTCCCGAAGGGAGAAAGGCGGACAGGTATCCGGTAAGCGGCAGGGTCGGAACA
GGAGAGCGCACGAGGGAGCTTCCAGGGGGAAACGCCTGGTATCTTTATAGTCCTGTCGGGTTTCGCCACC
TCTGACTTGAGCGTCGATTTTTGTGATGCTCGTCAGGGGGGCGGAGCCTATGGAAAAACGCCAGCAACGC
GGCCTTTTTACGGTTCCTGGCCTTTTGCTGGCCTTTTGCTCACATGTTCTTTCCTGCGTTATCCCCTGAT
TCTGTGGATAACCGTATTACCGCCTTTGAGTGAGCTGATACCGCTCGCCGCAGCCGAACGACCGAGCGCA
GCGAGTCAGTGAGCGAGGAAGCGGAAGAGCGCCCAATACGCAAACCGCCTCTCCCCGCGCGTTGGCCGAT
TCATTAATGCAGCTGGCACGACAGGTTTCCCGACTGGAAAGCGGGCAGTGAGCGCAACGCAATTAATGTG
AGTTAGCTCACTCATTAGGCACCCCAGGCTTTACACTTTATGCTTCCGGCTCGTATGTTGTGTGGAATTG
TGAGCGGATAACAATTTCACACAGGAAACAGCTATGACCATGATTACGCCAAGCGCGCAATTAACCCTCA
CTAAAGGGAACAAAAGCTGGAGC
